>Addgene plasmid #161333 | pDONR221-SLC45A3_STOP | addgene full sequence | sequence record 338284 | Addgene NGS Result
CAAATAATGATTTTATTTTGACTGATAGTGACCTGTTCGTTGCAACACATTGATGAGCAATGCTTTTTTA
TAATGCCAACTTTGTACAAAAAAGCAGGCTCCACCATGGTCCAGAGGCTGTGGGTCTCAAGGCTGCTGCG
GCATAGAAAGGCTCAGCTGCTGCTGGTGAACCTGCTGACATTCGGACTGGAAGTGTGCCTGGCAGCAGGA
ATCACATACGTGCCACCTCTGCTGCTGGAAGTGGGAGTGGAGGAGAAGTTCATGACCATGGTGCTGGGAA
TCGGACCAGTGCTGGGCCTGGTGTGCGTGCCACTGCTGGGATCTGCCAGCGACCACTGGAGGGGCCGGTA
TGGCCGGAGAAGGCCCTTCATCTGGGCCCTGTCTCTGGGCATCCTGCTGAGCCTGTTTCTGATCCCTAGG
GCAGGATGGCTGGCAGGCCTGCTGTGCCCAGATCCTAGACCACTGGAGCTGGCCCTGCTGATCCTGGGAG
TGGGCCTGCTGGACTTCTGCGGCCAGGTGTGCTTTACCCCACTGGAGGCCCTGCTGTCCGATCTGTTCAG
GGACCCCGATCACTGCCGCCAGGCCTACTCCGTGTATGCCTTTATGATCTCTCTGGGAGGATGTCTGGGA
TACCTGCTGCCAGCCATCGACTGGGATACATCTGCCCTGGCCCCTTATCTGGGCACCCAGGAGGAGTGCC
TGTTCGGCCTGCTGACCCTGATCTTTCTGACATGCGTGGCCGCCACCCTGCTGGTGGCAGAGGAGGCCGC
CCTGGGACCAACAGAGCCCGCCGAGGGCCTGAGCGCCCCTTCCCTGTCTCCACACTGCTGTCCCTGCAGA
GCAAGGCTGGCCTTCCGGAACCTGGGCGCCCTGCTGCCTAGACTGCACCAGCTGTGCTGTAGGATGCCAC
GGACCCTGCGCCGGCTGTTCGTGGCAGAGCTGTGCTCCTGGATGGCCCTGATGACCTTCACACTGTTTTA
CACAGACTTTGTGGGCGAGGGCCTGTATCAGGGAGTGCCTAGGGCAGAGCCAGGAACCGAGGCAAGAAGG
CACTACGATGAGGGCGTGCGCATGGGCTCTCTGGGCCTGTTCCTGCAGTGCGCCATCTCCCTGGTGTTTT
CTCTGGTCATGGACAGACTGGTGCAGAGGTTCGGCACAAGGGCCGTGTATCTGGCAAGCGTGGCAGCATT
TCCAGTGGCAGCAGGAGCAACATGTCTGAGCCACTCCGTGGCAGTGGTGACCGCAAGCGCCGCCCTGACC
GGCTTCACATTTTCCGCCCTGCAGATCCTGCCTTACACCCTGGCCAGCCTGTATCACAGGGAGAAGCAGG
TGTTTCTGCCAAAGTACAGGGGCGACACAGGAGGAGCAAGCTCCGAGGATAGCCTGATGACCTCCTTCCT
GCCAGGACCTAAGCCAGGAGCACCCTTTCCTAATGGACACGTGGGAGCAGGAGGATCCGGCCTGCTGCCA
CCCCCTCCAGCCCTGTGCGGCGCCTCTGCCTGTGATGTGAGCGTGAGAGTGGTGGTGGGAGAGCCAACAG
AGGCAAGGGTGGTGCCTGGAAGAGGAATCTGCCTGGACCTGGCCATCCTGGATTCCGCCTTCCTGCTGTC
TCAGGTGGCCCCCAGCCTGTTTATGGGCTCCATCGTGCAGCTGTCTCAGAGCGTGACCGCATATATGGTG
AGCGCCGCAGGCCTGGGCCTGGTGGCAATCTACTTCGCTACTCAGGTGGTGTTTGATAAATCCGATCTGG
CTAAATACTCAGCATAAGACCCAGCTTTCTTGTACAAAGTTGGCATTATAAGAAAGCATTGCTTATCAAT
TTGTTGCAACGAACAGGTCACTATCAGTCAAAATAAAATCATTATTTGCCATCCAGCTGATATCCCCTAT
AGTGAGTCGTATTACATGGTCATAGCTGTTTCCTGGCAGCTCTGGCCCGTGTCTCAAAATCTCTGATGTT
ACATTGCACAAGATAAAAATATATCATCATGAACAATAAAACTGTCTGCTTACATAAACAGTAATACAAG
GGGTGTTATGAGCCATATTCAACGGGAAACGTCGAGGCCGCGATTAAATTCCAACATGGATGCTGATTTA
TATGGGTATAAATGGGCTCGCGATAATGTCGGGCAATCAGGTGCGACAATCTATCGCTTGTATGGGAAGC
CCGATGCGCCAGAGTTGTTTCTGAAACATGGCAAAGGTAGCGTTGCCAATGATGTTACAGATGAGATGGT
CAGACTAAACTGGCTGACGGAATTTATGCCTCTTCCGACCATCAAGCATTTTATCCGTACTCCTGATGAT
GCATGGTTACTCACCACTGCGATCCCCGGAAAAACAGCATTCCAGGTATTAGAAGAATATCCTGATTCAG
GTGAAAATATTGTTGATGCGCTGGCAGTGTTCCTGCGCCGGTTGCATTCGATTCCTGTTTGTAATTGTCC
TTTTAACAGCGATCGCGTATTTCGTCTCGCTCAGGCGCAATCACGAATGAATAACGGTTTGGTTGATGCG
AGTGATTTTGATGACGAGCGTAATGGCTGGCCTGTTGAACAAGTCTGGAAAGAAATGCATAAACTTTTGC
CATTCTCACCGGATTCAGTCGTCACTCATGGTGATTTCTCACTTGATAACCTTATTTTTGACGAGGGGAA
ATTAATAGGTTGTATTGATGTTGGACGAGTCGGAATCGCAGACCGATACCAGGATCTTGCCATCCTATGG
AACTGCCTCGGTGAGTTTTCTCCTTCATTACAGAAACGGCTTTTTCAAAAATATGGTATTGATAATCCTG
ATATGAATAAATTGCAGTTTCATTTGATGCTCGATGAGTTTTTCTAATCAGAATTGGTTAATTGGTTGTA
ACACTGGCAGAGCATTACGCTGACTTGACGGGACGGCGCAAGCTCATGACCAAAATCCCTTAACGTGAGT
TACGCGTCGTTCCACTGAGCGTCAGACCCCGTAGAAAAGATCAAAGGATCTTCTTGAGATCCTTTTTTTC
TGCGCGTAATCTGCTGCTTGCAAACAAAAAAACCACCGCTACCAGCGGTGGTTTGTTTGCCGGATCAAGA
GCTACCAACTCTTTTTCCGAAGGTAACTGGCTTCAGCAGAGCGCAGATACCAAATACTGTTCTTCTAGTG
TAGCCGTAGTTAGGCCACCACTTCAAGAACTCTGTAGCACCGCCTACATACCTCGCTCTGCTAATCCTGT
TACCAGTGGCTGCTGCCAGTGGCGATAAGTCGTGTCTTACCGGGTTGGACTCAAGACGATAGTTACCGGA
TAAGGCGCAGCGGTCGGGCTGAACGGGGGGTTCGTGCACACAGCCCAGCTTGGAGCGAACGACCTACACC
GAACTGAGATACCTACAGCGTGAGCTATGAGAAAGCGCCACGCTTCCCGAAGGGAGAAAGGCGGACAGGT
ATCCGGTAAGCGGCAGGGTCGGAACAGGAGAGCGCACGAGGGAGCTTCCAGGGGGAAACGCCTGGTATCT
TTATAGTCCTGTCGGGTTTCGCCACCTCTGACTTGAGCGTCGATTTTTGTGATGCTCGTCAGGGGGGCGG
AGCCTATGGAAAAACGCCAGCAACGCGGCCTTTTTACGGTTCCTGGCCTTTTGCTGGCCTTTTGCTCACA
TGTTCTTTCCTGCGTTATCCCCTGATTCTGTGGATAACCGTATTACCGCCTTTGAGTGAGCTGATACCGC
TCGCCGCAGCCGAACGACCGAGCGCAGCGAGTCAGTGAGCGAGGAAGCGGAAGAGCGCCCAATACGCAAA
CCGCCTCTCCCCGCGCGTTGGCCGATTCATTAATGCAGCTGGCACGACAGGTTTCCCGACTGGAAAGCGG
GCAGTGAGCGCAACGCAATTAATACGCGTACCGCTAGCCAGGAAGAGTTTGTAGAAACGCAAAAAGGCCA
TCCGTCAGGATGGCCTTCTGCTTAGTTTGATGCCTGGCAGTTTATGGCGGGCGTCCTGCCCGCCACCCTC
CGGGCCGTTGCTTCACAACGTTCAAATCCGCTCCCGGCGGATTTGTCCTACTCAGGAGAGCGTTCACCGA
CAAACAACAGATAAAACGAAAGGCCCAGTCTTCCGACTGAGCCTTTCGTTTTATTTGATGCCTGGCAGTT
CCCTACTCTCGCGTTAACGCTAGCATGGATGTTTTCCCAGTCACGACGTTGTAAAACGACGGCCAGTCTT
AAGCTCGGGCCC
Features (pLannotate 1.2.2; 10 found; start..end, strand, type, name):
      1..100     +  protein_bind   attL1: mutant version of attL; recombination site for the Gateway® LR reaction LR Clonase™
    106..1764    +  CDS            SLC45A3: S45A3_HUMAN - Also known as PCANAP6, PRST. Experimental evidence at transcript level: Swiss-Prot protein existence level 2. From Homo sapiens (Human).
   1769..1868    -  protein_bind   attL2: mutant version of attL; recombination site for the Gateway® LR reaction LR Clonase™
   1886..1904    -  promoter       T7 promoter: promoter for bacteriophage T7 RNA polymerase
   2038..2847    +  CDS            KanR: aminoglycoside phosphotransferase; aph(3')-Ia; confers resistance to kanamycin in bacteria or G418 (Geneticin®) in eukaryotes
   2994..3582    +  rep_origin     ori: high-copy-number ColE1/pMB1/pBR322/pUC origin of replication
   3765..3857    +  CDS            lacI (fragment): lac repressor; lacI; The lac repressor binds to the lac operator to inhibit transcription in E. coli. This inhibition can be relieved by adding lactose or isopropyl-β-D-thiogalactopyranoside (IPTG).
   3912..3939    -  terminator     rrnB T2 terminator: transcription terminator T2 from the E. coli rrnB gene
   4071..4114    +  terminator     rrnB T1 terminator: Escherichia coli rrnB; transcription terminator T1 from the E. coli rrnB gene
   4161..4197    -  CDS            lacZα (fragment): LacZα fragment of β-galactosidase; lacZ fragment
