[The description below was written by a language model from this plasmid's Addgene catalogue record and pLannotate feature annotations shown in this document.]
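Description:
pDONR221-SLC45A3_STOP is a Gateway entry clone built on the pDONR221 backbone, carrying a codon-optimized open reading frame for human SLC45A3 (also called prostein, PRST or PCANAP6), a member of the solute carrier family. The sequenced plasmid is about 4.2 kb. It is maintained in E. coli through a high-copy ColE1/pUC-type origin and selected with kanamycin via an aminoglycoside phosphotransferase (KanR) gene. Although the catalogue lists the vector type as mammalian expression, the feature table shows no eukaryotic promoter or polyadenylation signal. The plasmid is therefore a shuttle for the ORF rather than an expression vector in its own right.

The roughly 1.66 kb SLC45A3 coding sequence sits between attL1 and attL2 sites, the recombination sites used by LR Clonase to transfer an insert directionally into any attR-containing destination vector. The ORF ends with a STOP codon, so this version suits native, untagged expression or N-terminal fusions supplied by the destination vector. It cannot be read through into a C-terminal tag, and a companion clone without the stop codon exists for that purpose. A T7 promoter lies just beyond attL2 in reverse orientation. rrnB T1 and T2 terminators upstream of the cassette insulate the insert from read-through transcription from the backbone. The short lacI and lacZα fragments annotated nearby are backbone remnants. M13 forward and reverse priming sites flank the insert for sequence verification. The clone belongs to a consortium collection of SLC transporter ORFs intended for subcloning into custom expression vectors to support transporter research and drug discovery.
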