Addgene plasmid #161333: pDONR221-SLC45A3_STOP
Purpose: Gateway entry clone with codon-optimized ORF sequence for subcloning into custom expression vectors. Contains a STOP codon at the end of the codon-optimized ORF sequence.
Depositing lab: RESOLUTE Consortium & Giulio Superti-Furga. Depositing organization: CeMM Research Center for Molecular Medicine. Publication: The RESOLUTE consortium: unlocking SLC transporters for drug discovery. Superti-Furga G, Lackner D, Wiedmer T, Ingles-Prieto A, Barbosa B, Girardi E, Goldmann U, Gurtl B, Klavins K, Klimek C, Lindinger S, Lineiro-Retes E, Muller AC, Onstein S, Redinger G, Reil D, Sedlyarov V, Wolf G, Crawford M, Everley R, ... Steppan CM. Nat Rev Drug Discov. 2020 Jul;19(7):429-430. doi: 10.1038/d41573-020-00056-6. PubMed 32265506.
Backbone
  Vector backbone: pDONR221
  Backbone manufacturer: ThermoFisher Scientific
  Backbone size w/o insert (bp): 2550
  Vector type: Mammalian Expression
Growth in bacteria
  Bacterial resistance: Kanamycin, 50 μg/mL
  Growth temperature: 37°C
  Growth strain: NEB Stable
  Copy number: High Copy
Gene/Insert
  Gene/Insert name: SLC45A3 (alt name: IPCA-6, prostein, IPCA-2, IPCA-8, PCANAP6, PCANAP2, PCANAP8)
  Species: H. sapiens (human)
  Insert size (bp): 1662
  Entrez Gene: SLC45A3 (a.k.a. IPCA-2, IPCA-6, IPCA-8, IPCA6, PCANAP2, PCANAP6, PCANAP8, PRST)
  Cloning method: Gateway Cloning
  Sequencing primers: 5′ M13-fwd; 3′ M13-rev
Terms and licenses: Academic/Nonprofit Terms; Industry Terms
Depositor comments: This plasmid contains a STOP codon at the end of the codon-optimized ORF. For the version of this plasmid that does not contain a STOP codon, please see Addgene plasmid 132167 For more information on the full Resolute plasmid collection, please see www.addgene.org/depositor-collections/re-solute/. Please provide your feedback on this plasmid to the RESOLUTE consortium by filling out their RESOLUTE repository feedback form: https://forms.office.com/Pages/ResponsePage.aspx?id=0e05yklzmkS7rjFGQL4N7z4feCLQvEJAmVcOCM_u885UN1JJRko0Ukg4TVQwNTZLOUxPQVJWT1NHUCQlQCN0PWcu
How to cite: pDONR221-SLC45A3_STOP was a gift from RESOLUTE Consortium & Giulio Superti-Furga (Addgene plasmid # 161333 ; http://n2t.net/addgene:161333 ; RRID:Addgene_161333)
