>Addgene plasmid #161333 | pDONR221-SLC45A3_STOP | depositor partial sequence | sequence record 312601 | Codon-optimized ORF of SLC45A3
ATGGTCCAGAGGCTGTGGGTCTCAAGGCTGCTGCGGCATAGAAAGGCTCAGCTGCTGCTGGTGAACCTGC
TGACATTCGGACTGGAAGTGTGCCTGGCAGCAGGAATCACATACGTGCCACCTCTGCTGCTGGAAGTGGG
AGTGGAGGAGAAGTTCATGACCATGGTGCTGGGAATCGGACCAGTGCTGGGCCTGGTGTGCGTGCCACTG
CTGGGATCTGCCAGCGACCACTGGAGGGGCCGGTATGGCCGGAGAAGGCCCTTCATCTGGGCCCTGTCTC
TGGGCATCCTGCTGAGCCTGTTTCTGATCCCTAGGGCAGGATGGCTGGCAGGCCTGCTGTGCCCAGATCC
TAGACCACTGGAGCTGGCCCTGCTGATCCTGGGAGTGGGCCTGCTGGACTTCTGCGGCCAGGTGTGCTTT
ACCCCACTGGAGGCCCTGCTGTCCGATCTGTTCAGGGACCCCGATCACTGCCGCCAGGCCTACTCCGTGT
ATGCCTTTATGATCTCTCTGGGAGGATGTCTGGGATACCTGCTGCCAGCCATCGACTGGGATACATCTGC
CCTGGCCCCTTATCTGGGCACCCAGGAGGAGTGCCTGTTCGGCCTGCTGACCCTGATCTTTCTGACATGC
GTGGCCGCCACCCTGCTGGTGGCAGAGGAGGCCGCCCTGGGACCAACAGAGCCCGCCGAGGGCCTGAGCG
CCCCTTCCCTGTCTCCACACTGCTGTCCCTGCAGAGCAAGGCTGGCCTTCCGGAACCTGGGCGCCCTGCT
GCCTAGACTGCACCAGCTGTGCTGTAGGATGCCACGGACCCTGCGCCGGCTGTTCGTGGCAGAGCTGTGC
TCCTGGATGGCCCTGATGACCTTCACACTGTTTTACACAGACTTTGTGGGCGAGGGCCTGTATCAGGGAG
TGCCTAGGGCAGAGCCAGGAACCGAGGCAAGAAGGCACTACGATGAGGGCGTGCGCATGGGCTCTCTGGG
CCTGTTCCTGCAGTGCGCCATCTCCCTGGTGTTTTCTCTGGTCATGGACAGACTGGTGCAGAGGTTCGGC
ACAAGGGCCGTGTATCTGGCAAGCGTGGCAGCATTTCCAGTGGCAGCAGGAGCAACATGTCTGAGCCACT
CCGTGGCAGTGGTGACCGCAAGCGCCGCCCTGACCGGCTTCACATTTTCCGCCCTGCAGATCCTGCCTTA
CACCCTGGCCAGCCTGTATCACAGGGAGAAGCAGGTGTTTCTGCCAAAGTACAGGGGCGACACAGGAGGA
GCAAGCTCCGAGGATAGCCTGATGACCTCCTTCCTGCCAGGACCTAAGCCAGGAGCACCCTTTCCTAATG
GACACGTGGGAGCAGGAGGATCCGGCCTGCTGCCACCCCCTCCAGCCCTGTGCGGCGCCTCTGCCTGTGA
TGTGAGCGTGAGAGTGGTGGTGGGAGAGCCAACAGAGGCAAGGGTGGTGCCTGGAAGAGGAATCTGCCTG
GACCTGGCCATCCTGGATTCCGCCTTCCTGCTGTCTCAGGTGGCCCCCAGCCTGTTTATGGGCTCCATCG
TGCAGCTGTCTCAGAGCGTGACCGCATATATGGTGAGCGCCGCAGGCCTGGGCCTGGTGGCAATCTACTT
CGCTACTCAGGTGGTGTTTGATAAATCCGATCTGGCTAAATACTCAGCATAA
